Addgene plasmid #15966: p405ADH1
Depositing lab: Nicolas Buchler & Fred Cross. Depositing organization: Rockefeller University.
Backbone
  Vector backbone: p405GALS
  Backbone manufacturer: N. Buchler
  Backbone size w/o insert (bp): 5482
  Vector type: Bacterial Expression, Yeast Expression
  Selectable markers: LEU2
Growth in bacteria
  Bacterial resistance: Ampicillin, 100 μg/mL
  Growth temperature: 37°C
  Growth strain: DH5alpha
  Copy number: High Copy
Gene/Insert
  Gene/Insert name: p405ADH1 (alt name: alcohol dehydrogenase)
  Species: S. cerevisiae (budding yeast)
  Insert size (bp): 1719
  Mutation: ADH1 promoter is between SacI and XbaI restriction sites.
  Entrez Gene: ADH1 (a.k.a. YOL086C, ADC1)
  Cloning method: Restriction Enzyme; 5′ cloning site SacI (not destroyed); 3′ cloning site MluI (not destroyed)
  Sequencing primers: 5′ M13 Reverse
Resource information
  A portion of this plasmid was derived from a plasmid made by: Insert was cut from p404ADH1, which was obtained from Ben Timney.
Terms and licenses: Academic/Nonprofit Terms; Industry Terms: Not Available to Industry
How to cite: p405ADH1 was a gift from Nicolas Buchler & Fred Cross (Addgene plasmid # 15966 ; http://n2t.net/addgene:15966 ; RRID:Addgene_15966)
