[The description below was written by a language model from this plasmid's Addgene catalogue record and pLannotate feature annotations shown in this document.]
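Description:
p405ADH1 is an E. coli–yeast shuttle vector of about 7.2 kb for expressing cloned genes in Saccharomyces cerevisiae from the ADH1 (alcohol dehydrogenase 1) promoter. It was built on the p405GALS backbone by inserting a roughly 1.7 kb SacI–MluI fragment taken from the related plasmid p404ADH1. The promoter itself lies between the SacI and XbaI sites. In bacteria the plasmid replicates at high copy from a ColE1/pUC-type origin and is selected with ampicillin through the AmpR β-lactamase gene. An f1 origin is also present, which allows production of single-stranded DNA. In yeast, selection relies on the LEU2 auxotrophic marker under its own promoter. The feature table shows no yeast replication element such as a 2μ origin or CEN/ARS. This is consistent with an integrating vector that must recombine into the genome to be maintained, although the record does not say so explicitly.

The expression cassette consists of the annotated ADH1 promoter, a fragment of the pBluescript multiple cloning site, and then the CYC1 transcription terminator. No coding sequence sits between promoter and terminator, so this is an empty vector into which a gene of interest is cloned. The small predicted yeast ORF annotated upstream of the promoter probably reflects genomic sequence flanking ADH1 that was carried along in the insert. T3 and T7 promoters, lac promoter/operator elements and a lacZα fragment flank the cassette as pBluescript-type remnants. The short bom, rop, lacI and NFS1 fragments appear to be backbone or LEU2-flanking leftovers. The plasmid suits stable ADH1-driven expression in leu2 yeast strains.
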