Features (pLannotate 1.2.2; 22 found; start..end, strand, type, name):
    137..187     +  misc_feature   bom (fragment): basis of mobility region from pBR322
    200..301     +  CDS            NFS1 (fragment): NFS1_YEAST - Also known as SPL1 From Saccharomyces cerevisiae (strain ATCC 204508 / S288c) (Baker's yeast).
    663..1757    -  CDS            LEU2: 3-isopropylmalate dehydrogenase, required for leucine biosynthesis; S. cerevisiae LEU2; yeast auxotrophic marker
   1770..2174    -  promoter       LEU2 promoter: S. cerevisiae LEU2
   2314..2391    -  CDS            YO192_YEAST (fragment): Experimental evidence at protein level: Swiss-Prot protein existence level 1. From Saccharomyces cerevisiae (strain ATCC 204508 / S288c) (Baker's yeast).
   2421..2473    +  misc_feature   bom (fragment): basis of mobility region from pBR322
   2474..2929    -  rep_origin     f1 ori (sequence partly withheld): f1 bacteriophage origin of replication; arrow indicates direction of (+) strand synthesis
   2937..3092    -  CDS            lacZα (fragment): LacZα fragment of β-galactosidase; lacZ fragment
   3100..3118    +  promoter       T7 promoter: promoter for bacteriophage T7 RNA polymerase
   3137..3384    -  terminator     CYC1 terminator: S. cerevisiae CYC1; transcription terminator for CYC1
   3385..3459    -  misc_feature   MCS (fragment): pBluescript multiple cloning site
   3467..4171    -  promoter       ADH1 promoter: S. cerevisiae ADH1; promoter for alcohol dehydrogenase 1
   4536..4874    -  CDS            YO085_YEAST: Protein predicted: Swiss-Prot protein existence level 4. From Saccharomyces cerevisiae (strain ATCC 204508 / S288c) (Baker's yeast).
   4940..4958    -  promoter       T3 promoter: promoter for bacteriophage T3 RNA polymerase
   5003..5019    -  protein_bind   lac operator: The lac repressor binds to the lac operator to inhibit transcription in E. coli. This inhibition can be relieved by adding lactose or isopropyl-β-D-thiogalactopyranoside (IPTG). lac repressor encoded by lacI
   5027..5057    -  promoter       lac promoter: promoter for the E. coli lac operon
   5072..5093    -  protein_bind   CAP binding site: CAP binding activates transcription in the presence of cAMP. E. coli catabolite activator protein
   5106..5198    -  CDS            lacI (fragment): lac repressor; lacI; The lac repressor binds to the lac operator to inhibit transcription in E. coli. This inhibition can be relieved by adding lactose or isopropyl-β-D-thiogalactopyranoside (IPTG).
   5381..5969    -  rep_origin     ori: high-copy-number ColE1/pMB1/pBR322/pUC origin of replication
   6140..7000    -  CDS            AmpR: β-lactamase; bla; confers resistance to ampicillin, carbenicillin, and related antibiotics
   7001..7105    -  promoter       AmpR promoter: bla
   7200..35      +  CDS            rop (fragment) (across the origin): Rop protein, which maintains plasmids at low copy number; rop
>Addgene plasmid #15966 | p405ADH1 | depositor full sequence | sequence record 8451 | Author sequence
TCGCGCGTTTCGGTGATGACGGTGAAAACCTCTGACACATGCAGCTCCCGGAGACGGTCACAGCTTGTCT
GTAAGCGGATGCCGGGAGCAGACAAGCCCGTCAGGGCGCGTCAGCGGGTGTTGGCGGGTGTCGGGGCTGG
CTTAACTATGCGGCATCAGAGCAGATTGTACTGAGAGTGCACCATATCGACTACGTCGTAAGGCCGTTTC
TGACAGAGTAAAATTCTTGAGGGAACTTTCACCATTATGGGAAATGGTTCAAGAAGGTATTGACTTAAAC
TCCATCAAATGGTCAGGTCATTGAGTGTTTTTTATTTGTTGTATTTTTTTTTTTTTAGAGAAAATCCTCC
AATATCAAATTAGGAATCGTAGTTTCATGATTTTCTGTTACACCTAACTTTTTGTGTGGTGCCCTCCTCC
TTGTCAATATTAATGTTAAAGTGCAATTCTTTTTCCTTATCACGTTGAGCCATTAGTATCAATTTGCTTA
CCTGTATTCCTTTACTATCCTCCTTTTTCTCCTTCTTGATAAATGTATGTAGATTGCGTATATAGTTTCG
TCTACCCTATGAACATATTCCATTTTGTAATTTCGTGTCGTTTCTATTATGAATTTCATTTATAAAGTTT
ATGTACAAATATCATAAAAAAAGAGAATCTTTTTAAGCAAGGATTTTCTTAACTTCTTCGGCGACAGCAT
CACCGACTTCGGTGGTACTGTTGGAACCACCTAAATCACCAGTTCTGATACCTGCATCCAAAACCTTTTT
AACTGCATCTTCAATGGCCTTACCTTCTTCAGGCAAGTTCAATGACAATTTCAACATCATTGCAGCAGAC
AAGATAGTGGCGATAGGGTCAACCTTATTCTTTGGCAAATCTGGAGCAGAACCGTGGCATGGTTCGTACA
AACCAAATGCGGTGTTCTTGTCTGGCAAAGAGGCCAAGGACGCAGATGGCAACAAACCCAAGGAACCTGG
GATAACGGAGGCTTCATCGGAGATGATATCACCAAACATGTTGCTGGTGATTATAATACCATTTAGGTGG
GTTGGGTTCTTAACTAGGATCATGGCGGCAGAATCAATCAATTGATGTTGAACCTTCAATGTAGGGAATT
CGTTCTTGATGGTTTCCTCCACAGTTTTTCTCCATAATCTTGAAGAGGCCAAAACATTAGCTTTATCCAA
GGACCAAATAGGCAATGGTGGCTCATGTTGTAGGGCCATGAAAGCGGCCATTCTTGTGATTCTTTGCACT
TCTGGAACGGTGTATTGTTCACTATCCCAAGCGACACCATCACCATCGTCTTCCTTTCTCTTACCAAAGT
AAATACCTCCCACTAATTCTCTGACAACAACGAAGTCAGTACCTTTAGCAAATTGTGGCTTGATTGGAGA
TAAGTCTAAAAGAGAGTCGGATGCAAAGTTACATGGTCTTAAGTTGGCGTACAATTGAAGTTCTTTACGG
ATTTTTAGTAAACCTTGTTCAGGTCTAACACTACCGGTACCCCATTTAGGACCACCCACAGCACCTAACA
AAACGGCATCAACCTTCTTGGAGGCTTCCAGCGCCTCATCTGGAAGTGGGACACCTGTAGCATCGATAGC
AGCACCACCAATTAAATGATTTTCGAAATCGAACTTGACATTGGAACGAACATCAGAAATAGCTTTAAGA
ACCTTAATGGCTTCGGCTGTGATTTCTTGACCAACGTGGTCACCTGGCAAAACGACGATCTTCTTAGGGG
CAGACATAGGGGCAGACATTAGAATGGTATATCCTTGAAATATATATATATATTGCTGAAATGTAAAAGG
TAAGAAAAGTTAGAAAGTAAGACGATTGCTAACCACCTATTGGAAAAAACAATAGGTCCTTAAATAATAT
TGTCAACTTCAAGTATTGTGATGCAAGCATTTAGTCATGAACGCTTCTCTATTCTATATGAAAAGCCGGT
TCCGGCCTCTCACCTTTCCTTTTTCTCCCAATTTTTCAGTTGAAAAAGGTATATGCGTCAGGCGACCTCT
GAAATTAACAAAAAATTTCCAGTCATCGAATTTGATTCTGTGCGATAGCGCCCCTGTGTGTTCTCGTTAT
GTTGAGGAAAAAAATAATGGTTGCTAAGAGATTCGAACTCTTGCATCTTACGATACCTGAGTATTCCCAC
AGTTAACTGCGGTCAAGATATTTCTTGAATCAGGCGCCTTAGACCGCTCGGCCAAACAACCAATTACTTG
TTGAGAAATAGAGTATAATTATCCTATAAATATAACGTTTTTGAACACACATGAACAAGGAAGTACAGGA
CAATTGATTTTGAAGAGAATGTGGATTTTGATGTAATTGTTGGGATTCCATTTTTAATAAGGCAATAATA
TTAGGTATGTGGATATACTAGAAGTTCTCCTCGACCGTCGATATGCGGTGTGAAATACCGCACAGATGCG
TAAGGAGAAAATACCGCATCAGGAAATTGTAAACGTTAATATTTTGTTAAAATTCGCGTTAAATTTTTGT
TAAATCAGCTCATTTTTTAACCAATAGGCCGAAATCGGCAAAATCCCTTATAAATCAAAAGAATAGACCG
AGATAGGGT
[37 nt withheld, positions 2600-2636]
AAAGAACGTGGACTCCAACGTCAAAGG
[49 nt withheld, positions 2664-2712]
T
[91 nt withheld, positions 2714-2804]
G
[124 nt withheld, positions 2806-2929]
CGCGCCATTCGCCATTCAGGCTGCGCAACTGTTGGGAAGGGCGATCGGTGCGGGCCTCTTCGCTATTACG
CCAGCTGGCGAAAGGGGGATGTGCTGCAAGGCGATTAAGTTGGGTAACGCCAGGGTTTTCCCAGTCACGA
CGTTGTAAAACGACGGCCAGTGAGCGCGCGTAATACGACTCACTATAGGGCGAATTGGGTACCGGCCGCA
AATTAAAGCCTTCGAGCGTCCCAAAACCTTCTCAAGCAAGGTTTTCAGTATAATGTTACATGCGTACACG
CGTCTGTACAGAAAAAAAAGAAAAATTTGAAATATAAATAACGTTCTTAATACTAACATAACTATAAAAA
AATAAATAGGGACCTAGACTTCAGGTTGTCTAACTCCTTCCTTTTCGGTTAGAGCGGATGTGGGGGGAGG
GCGTGAATGTAAGCGTGACATAACTAATTACATGACTCGAGGTCGACGGTATCGATAAGCTTGATATCGA
ATTCCTGCAGCCCGGGGGATCCACTAGTTCTAGAGCGGCCAGCTTGGAGTTGATTGTATGCTTGGTATAG
CTTGAAATATTGTGCAGAAAAAGAAACAAGGAAGAAAGGGAACGAGAACAATGACGAGGAAACAAAAGAT
TAATAATTGCAGGTCTATTTATACTTGATAGCAAGACAGCAAACTTTTTTTTATTTCAAATTCAAGTAAC
TGGAAGGAAGGCCGTATACCGTTGCTCATTAGAGAGTAGTGTGCGTGAATGAAGGAAGGAAAAAGTTTCG
TGTGCTTCGAGATACCCCTCATCAGCTCTGGAACAACGACATCTGTTGGTGCTGTCTTTGTCGTTAATTT
TTTCCTTTAGTGTCTTCCATCATTTTTTTGTCATTGCGGATATGGTGAGACAACAACGGGGGAGAGAGAA
AAGAAAAAAAAAGAAAAGAAGTTGCATGCGCCTATTATTACTTCAATAGATGGCAAATGGAAAAAGGGTA
GTGAAACTTCGATATGATGATGGCTATCAAGTCTAGGGCTACAGTATTAGTTCGTTATGTACCACCATCA
ATGAGGCAGTGTAATTGGTGTAGTCTTGTTTAGCCCATTATGTCTTGTCTGGTATCTGTTCTATTGTATA
TCTCCCCTCCGCCACCTACATGTTAGGGAGACCAACGAAGGTATTATAGGAATCCCGATGTATGGGTTTG
GTTGCCAGAAAAGAGGAAGTCCATATTGTACACCCGGAAACAACAAAAGGATATCCGAAATATTCCACGG
TTTAGAAAAAAATCGGAAAAGAGCGCGGAGGGGTGTTACCCCCCTTCTCTACTAGCATTGGACTTTAATT
AATATATGTGCATAGGAGAAGTGTAAAGTTCCCTTCCATATTGTAACATAATAAAGTGCACACCCAAATG
AATTGAAAGCGTACTCAAACAGACAACCATTTCCAGTGTTGTATGTACCTGTCTATTTATACTGGTAGCA
ACCCTATTGCTGTTTCCTCTTCAAAGTACTCTAGCGGTTATGCGCGTCTCACCTTCAAGGTCATGGTCGC
TCTATTGTTCGCACCACCGGCAAACTCGCGTCTCGCAAGTCTTGGCTCATTCTTCTAGTATACTCATGTT
GCAAATGCACTCAGGTTCTTTCGGCAACTTAAATAATGACACCAGTTGTCGTGGTCGTCATCATCGCAAC
CCCAACCGGCATTCTTATTGCTTCTCCAATCTCGCCCCTTAGCGCAGGGTAAACCTTGGAAAATGCAGGC
GCAAAAAACTCCGCCGGGCACAGCCTCACGCCCAGCGTTATCGCCGGGCCGGCAAGAGCGCGGGTCCGCC
ACAGAGTCAGCATGATTGTGCAATTGCGTAAACTCGTTTTTTCGGCGCCGCAAAGCCAAATACATCATAT
CAACACTTTTCACTTTATTTTTCGTTCGACCCTTATATTTGTCTTTTGCCTTCATGCTCCTTGATTTCCT
ATTTCATTTACCATCATTTCTTCGATCCCGGCGAGCTCCAGCTTTTGTTCCCTTTAGTGAGGGTTAATTG
CGCGCTTGGCGTAATCATGGTCATAGCTGTTTCCTGTGTGAAATTGTTATCCGCTCACAATTCCACACAA
CATAGGAGCCGGAAGCATAAAGTGTAAAGCCTGGGGTGCCTAATGAGTGAGGTAACTCACATTAATTGCG
TTGCGCTCACTGCCCGCTTTCCAGTCGGGAAACCTGTCGTGCCAGCTGCATTAATGAATCGGCCAACGCG
CGGGGAGAGGCGGTTTGCGTATTGGGCGCTCTTCCGCTTCCTCGCTCACTGACTCGCTGCGCTCGGTCGT
TCGGCTGCGGCGAGCGGTATCAGCTCACTCAAAGGCGGTAATACGGTTATCCACAGAATCAGGGGATAAC
GCAGGAAAGAACATGTGAGCAAAAGGCCAGCAAAAGGCCAGGAACCGTAAAAAGGCCGCGTTGCTGGCGT
TTTTCCATAGGCTCCGCCCCCCTGACGAGCATCACAAAAATCGACGCTCAAGTCAGAGGTGGCGAAACCC
GACAGGACTATAAAGATACCAGGCGTTTCCCCCTGGAAGCTCCCTCGTGCGCTCTCCTGTTCCGACCCTG
CCGCTTACCGGATACCTGTCCGCCTTTCTCCCTTCGGGAAGCGTGGCGCTTTCTCATAGCTCACGCTGTA
GGTATCTCAGTTCGGTGTAGGTCGTTCGCTCCAAGCTGGGCTGTGTGCACGAACCCCCCGTTCAGCCCGA
CCGCTGCGCCTTATCCGGTAACTATCGTCTTGAGTCCAACCCGGTAAGACACGACTTATCGCCACTGGCA
GCAGCCACTGGTAACAGGATTAGCAGAGCGAGGTATGTAGGCGGTGCTACAGAGTTCTTGAAGTGGTGGC
CTAACTACGGCTACACTAGAAGGACAGTATTTGGTATCTGCGCTCTGCTGAAGCCAGTTACCTTCGGAAA
AAGAGTTGGTAGCTCTTGATCCGGCAAACAAACCACCGCTGGTAGCGGTGGTTTTTTTGTTTGCAAGCAG
CAGATTACGCGCAGAAAAAAAGGATCTCAAGAAGATCCTTTGATCTTTTCTACGGGGTCTGACGCTCAGT
GGAACGAAAACTCACGTTAAGGGATTTTGGTCATGAGATTATCAAAAAGGATCTTCACCTAGATCCTTTT
AAATTAAAAATGAAGTTTTAAATCAATCTAAAGTATATATGAGTAAACTTGGTCTGACAGTTACCAATGC
TTAATCAGTGAGGCACCTATCTCAGCGATCTGTCTATTTCGTTCATCCATAGTTGCCTGACTCCCCGTCG
TGTAGATAACTACGATACGGGAGGGCTTACCATCTGGCCCCAGTGCTGCAATGATACCGCGAGACCCACG
CTCACCGGCTCCAGATTTATCAGCAATAAACCAGCCAGCCGGAAGGGCCGAGCGCAGAAGTGGTCCTGCA
ACTTTATCCGCCTCCATCCAGTCTATTAATTGTTGCCGGGAAGCTAGAGTAAGTAGTTCGCCAGTTAATA
GTTTGCGCAACGTTGTTGCCATTGCTACAGGCATCGTGGTGTCACGCTCGTCGTTTGGTATGGCTTCATT
CAGCTCCGGTTCCCAACGATCAAGGCGAGTTACATGATCCCCCATGTTGTGCAAAAAAGCGGTTAGCTCC
TTCGGTCCTCCGATCGTTGTCAGAAGTAAGTTGGCCGCAGTGTTATCACTCATGGTTATGGCAGCACTGC
ATAATTCTCTTACTGTCATGCCATCCGTAAGATGCTTTTCTGTGACTGGTGAGTACTCAACCAAGTCATT
CTGAGAATAGTGTATGCGGCGACCGAGTTGCTCTTGCCCGGCGTCAATACGGGATAATACCGCGCCACAT
AGCAGAACTTTAAAAGTGCTCATCATTGGAAAACGTTCTTCGGGGCGAAAACTCTCAAGGATCTTACCGC
TGTTGAGATCCAGTTCGATGTAACCCACTCGTGCACCCAACTGATCTTCAGCATCTTTTACTTTCACCAG
CGTTTCTGGGTGAGCAAAAACAGGAAGGCAAAATGCCGCAAAAAAGGGAATAAGGGCGACACGGAAATGT
TGAATACTCATACTCTTCCTTTTTCAATATTATTGAAGCATTTATCAGGGTTATTGTCTCATGAGCGGAT
ACATATTTGAATGTATTTAGAAAAATAAACAAATAGGGGTTCCGCGCACATTTCCCCGAAAAGTGCCACC
TGACGTCTAAGAAACCATTATTATCATGACATTAACCTATAAAAATAGGCGTATCACGAGGCCCTTTCGT
C
