>Addgene plasmid #15966 | p405ADH1 | addgene partial sequence | sequence record 22332 | 15966 with M13R
GGAGCTCGCCGGGATCGAAGAAATGATGGTAAATGAAATAGGAAATCAAGGAGCATGAAGGCAAAAGACA
AATATAAGGGTCGAACGAAAAATAAAGTGAAAAGTGTTGATATGATGTATTTGGCTTTGCGGCGCCGAAA
AAACGAGTTTACGCAATTGCACAATCATGCTGACTCTGTGGCGGACCCGCGCTCTTGCCGGCCCGGCGAT
AACGCTGGGCGTGAGGCTGTGCCCGGCGGAGTTTTTTGCGCCTGCATTTTCCAAGGTTTACCCTGCGCTA
AGGGGCGAGATTGGAGAAGCAATAAGAATGCCGGTTGGGGTTGCGATGATGACGACCACGACAACTGGTG
TCATTATTTAAGTTGCCGAAAGAACCTGAGTGCATTTGCAACATGAGTATACTAGAAGAATGAGCCAAGA
CTTGCGAGACGCGAGTTTGCCGGTGGTGCGAACAATAGAGCGACCATGACCTTGAAGGTGAGACGCGCAT
AACCGCTAGAGTACTTTGAAGAGGAAACAGCAATAGGGTTGCTACCAGTATAAATAGACAGGTACATACA
ACACTGGAAATGGTTGTCTGTTTGAGTACGCTTTCAATTCATTTGGGTGTGCACTTTATTATGTTACAAT
ATGGAAGGGAACTTTACACTTCTCCTATGCACATATATTAATTAAAGTCCAT
